>Addgene plasmid #154619 | pEPKKα2KN0092 | depositor full sequence | sequence record 299493 | pEPKKα2KN0092 sequence 7323 bps
ATCCGTGTTTCAAACCCGGCAGCTTAGTTGCCGTTCTTCCGAATAGCATCGGTAACATGAGCAAAGTCTG
CCGCCTTACAACGGCTCTCCCGCTGACGCCGTCCCGGACTGATGGGCTGCCTGTATCGAGTGGTGATTTT
GTGCCGAGCTGCCGGTCGGGGAGCTGTTGGCTGGCTGGTGGCAGGATATATTGTGGTGTAAACTAACAAG
CTTCGTCTCAGGAGGTTATCACACTTGGTAATTTAGAAGAAGAAACCCATAGGTTCTGTGGGTTTTTTGG
GTAGAAGAAGAAACCCATAGCTATATAATGAGAAACAGGGGCAAATCCCCGAAAACAAATAACGCGAAGC
AATGGTATTCACACTCGAAGATTTCGTTGGGGACTGGCGACAGACAGCCGGCTACAACCTGGACCAAGTC
CTTGAACAGGGAGGTGTGTCCAGTTTGTTTCAGAATCTCGGGGTGTCCGTAACTCCGATCCAAAGGATTG
TCCTGAGCGGTGAAAATGGGCTGAAGATCGACATCCATGTCATCATCCCGTATGAAGGTCTGAGCGGCGA
CCAAATGGGCCAGATCGAAAAAATTTTTAAGGTGGTGTACCCTGTGGATGATCATCACTTTAAGGTGATC
CTGCACTATGGCACACTGGTAATCGACGGGGTTACGCCGAACATGATCGACTATTTCGGACGGCCGTATG
AAGGCATCGCCGTGTTCGACGGCAAAAAGATCACTGTAACAGGGACCCTGTGGAACGGCAACAAAATTAT
CGACGAGCGCCTGATCAACCCCGACGGCTCCCTGCTGTTCCGAGTAACCATCAACGGAGTGACCGGCTGG
CGGCTGTGCGAACGCATTCTGGCTTCGGATTATAAGGACCATGACGGAGACTATAAGGACCATGACCTCG
ACGCTGCAGCAGCGGATTATAAGGACGATGACGATAAGTGAGCTTGATCCCCCGTCGACAGCTAGCTATA
TCATCAATTTATGTATTACACATAATATCGCACTCAGTCTTTCATCTACGGCAATGTACCAGCTGATATA
ATCAGTTATTGAAATATTTCTGAATTTAAACTTGCATCAATAAATTTATGTTTTTGCTTGGACTATAATA
CCTGACTTGTTATTTTATCAATAAATATTTAAACTATATTTCTTTCAAGATCGCTGTCATGAGACGAAGC
TTTGACAGGATATATTGGCGGGTAAACCTAAGAGAAAAGAGCGTTTATTAGAATAATCGGATATTTAAAA
GGGCGTGAAAAGGTTTATCCGTTCGTCCATTTGTATGTGCATGCCAACCACAGGGTTCCCCTCGGGATCA
AAGTACTTTGATCCAACCCCTCCGCTGCTATAGTGCAGTCGGCTTCTGACGTTCAGTGCAGCCGTCATCT
GAAAACGACATGTCGCACAAGTCCTAAGTTACGCGACAGGCTGCCGCCCTGCCCTTTTCCTGGCGTTTTC
TTGTCGCGTGTTTTAGTCGCATAAAGTAGAATACTTGCGACTAGAACCGGAGACATTACGCCATGAACAA
GAGCGCCGCCGCTGGCCTGCTGGGCTATGCCCGCGTCAGCACCGACGACCAGGACTTGACCAACCAACGG
GCCGAACTGCACGCGGCCGGCTGCACCAAGCTGTTTTCCGAGAAGATCACCGGCACCAGGCGCGACCGCC
CGGAGCTGGCCAGGATGCTTGACCACCTACGCCCTGGCGACGTTGTGACAGTGACCAGGCTAGACCGCCT
GGCCCGCAGCACCCGCGACCTACTGGACATTGCCGAGCGCATCCAGGAGGCCGGCGCGGGCCTGCGTAGC
CTGGCAGAGCCGTGGGCCGACACCACCACGCCGGCCGGCCGCATGGTGTTGACCGTGTTCGCCGGCATTG
CCGAGTTCGAGCGTTCCCTAATCATCGACCGCACCCGGAGCGGGCGCGAGGCCGCCAAGGCCCGAGGCGT
GAAGTTTGGCCCCCGCCCTACCCTCACCCCGGCACAGATCGCGCACGCCCGCGAGCTGATCGACCAGGAA
GGCCGCACCGTGAAAGAGGCGGCTGCACTGCTTGGCGTGCATCGCTCGACCCTGTACCGCGCACTTGAGC
GCAGCGAGGAAGTGACGCCCACCGAGGCCAGGCGGCGCGGTGCCTTCCGTGAGGACGCATTGACCGAGGC
CGACGCCCTGGCGGCCGCCGAGAATGAACGCCAAGAGGAACAAGCATGAAACCGCACCAGGACGGCCAGG
ACGAACCGTTTTTCATTACCGAAGAGATCGAGGCGGAGATGATCGCGGCCGGGTACGTGTTCGAGCCGCC
CGCGCACCTCTCAACCGTGCGGCTGCATGAAATCCTGGCCGGTTTGTCTGATGCCAAGCTGGCGGCCTGG
CCGGCCAGCTTGGCCGCTGAAGAAACCGAGCGCCGCCGTCTAAAAAGGTGATGTGTATTTGAGTAAAACA
GCTTGCGTCATGCGGTCGCTGCGTATATGATCCGATGAGTAAATAAACAAATACGCAAGGGGAACGCATG
AAGGTTATCGCTGTACTTAACCAGAAAGGCGGGTCAGGCAAGACGACCATCGGAACCCATCTAGCCCGCG
CCCTGCAACTCGCCGGGGCCGATGTTCTGTTAGTCGATTCCGATCCCCAGGGCAGTGCCCGCGATTGGGC
GGCCGTGCGGGAAGATCAACCGCTAACCGTTGTCGGCATCGACCGCCCGACGATTGACCGCGACGTGAAG
GCCATCGGCCGGCGCGACTTCGTAGTGATCGACGGAGCGCCCCAGGCGGCGGACTTGGCTGTGTCCGCGA
TCAAGGCAGCCGACTTCGTGCTGATTCCGGTGCAGCCAAGCCCTTACGACATATGGGCCACCGCCGACCT
GGTGGAGCTGGTTAAGCAGCGCATTGAGGTCACGGATGGAAGGCTACAAGCGGCCTTTGTCGTGTCGCGG
GCGATCAAAGGCACGCGCATCGGCGGTGAGGTTGCCGAGGCGCTGGCCGGGTACGAGCTGCCCATTCTTG
AGTCCCGTATCACGCAGCGCGTGAGCTACCCAGGCACTGCCGCCGCCGGCACAACCGTTCTTGAATCAGA
ACCCGAGGGCGACGCTGCCCGCGAGGTCCAGGCGCTGGCCGCTGAAATTAAATCAAAACTCATTTGAGTT
AATGAGGTAAAGAGAAAATGAGCAAAAGCACAAACACGCTAAGTGCCGGCCGTCCGAGCGCACGCAGCAG
CAAGGCTGCAACGTTGGCCAGCCTGGCAGACACGCCAGCCATGAAGCGGGTCAACTTTCAGTTGCCGGCG
GAGGATCACACCAAGCTGAAGATGTACGCGGTACGCCAAGGCAAGACCATTACCGAGCTGCTATCTGAAT
AGATCGCGCAGCTACCAGAGTAAATGAGCAAATGAATAAATGAGTAGATGAATTTTAGCGGCTAAAGGAG
GCGGCATGGAAAATCAAGAACAACCAGGCACCGACGCCGTGGAATGCCCCATGTGTGGAGGAACGGGCGG
TTGGCCAGGCGTAAGCGGCTGGGTTGTCTGCCGGCCCTGCAATGGCACTGGAACCCCCAAGCCCGAGGAA
TCGGCGTGACGGTCGCAAACCATCCGGCCCGGTACAAATCGGCGCGGCGCTGGGTGATGACCTGGTGGAG
AAGTTGAAGGCCGCGCAGGCCGCCCAGCGGCAACGCATCGAGGCAGAAGCACGCCCCGGTGAATCGTGGC
AAGCGGCCGCTGATCGAATCCGCAAAGAATCCCGGCAACCGCCGGCAGCCGGTGCGCCGTCGATTAGGAA
GCCGCCCAAGGGCGACGAGCAACCAGATTTTTTCGTTCCGATGCTCTATGACGTGGGCACCCGCGATAGT
CGCAGCATCATGGACGTGGCCGTTTTCCGTCTGTCGAAGCGTGACCGACGAGCTGGCGAGGTGATCCGCT
ACGAGCTTCCAGACGGGCACGTAGAGGTTTCCGCAGGGCCGGCCGGCATGGCCAGTGTGTGGGATTACGA
CCTGGTACTGATGGCGGTTTCCCATCTAACCGAATCCATGAACCGATACCGGGAAGGGAAGGGAGACAAG
CCCGGCCGCGTGTTCCGTCCACACGTTGCGGACGTACTCAAGTTCTGCCGGCGAGCCGATGGCGGAAAGC
AGAAAGACGACCTGGTAGAAACCTGCATTCGGTTAAACACCACGCACGTTGCCATGCAGCGTACGAAGAA
GGCCAAGAACGGCCGCCTGGTGACGGTATCCGAGGGTGAAGCCTTGATTAGCCGCTACAAGATCGTAAAG
AGCGAAACCGGGCGGCCGGAGTACATCGAGATCGAGCTAGCTGATTGGATGTACCGCGAGATCACAGAAG
GCAAGAACCCGGACGTGCTGACGGTTCACCCCGATTACTTTTTGATCGATCCCGGCATCGGCCGTTTTCT
CTACCGCCTGGCACGCCGCGCCGCAGGCAAGGCAGAAGCCAGATGGTTGTTCAAGACGATCTACGAACGC
AGTGGCAGCGCCGGAGAGTTCAAGAAGTTCTGTTTCACCGTGCGCAAGCTGATCGGGTCAAATGACCTGC
CGGAGTACGATTTGAAGGAGGAGGCGGGGCAGGCTGGCCCGATCCTAGTCATGCGCTACCGCAACCTGAT
CGAGGGCGAAGCATCCGCCGGTTCCTAATGTACGGAGCAGATGCTAGGGCAAATTGCCCTAGCAGGGGAA
AAAGGTCGAAAAGGACTCTTTCCTGTGGATAGCACGTACATTGGGAACCCAAAGCCGTACATTGGGAACC
GGAACCCGTACATTGGGAACCCAAAGCCGTACATTGGGAACCGGTCACACATGTAAGTGACTGATATAAA
AGAGAAAAAAGGCGATTTTTCCGCCTAAAACTCTTTAAAACTTATTAAAACTCTTAAAACCCGCCTGGCC
TGTGCATAACTGTCTGGCCAGCGCACAGCCGAAGAGCTGCAAAAAGCGCCTACCCTTCGGTCGCTGCGCT
CCCTACGCCCCGCCGCTTCGCGTCGGCCTATCGCGGCCGCTGGCCGCTCAAAAATGGCTGGCCTACGGCC
AGGCAATCTACCAGGGCGCGGACAAGCCGCGCCGTCGCCACTCGACCGCCGGCGCCCACATCAAGGCACC
CTGCCTCGCGCGTTTCGGTGATGACGGTGAAAACCTCTGACACATGCAGCTCCCGGTGACGGTCACAGCT
TGTCTGTAAGCGGATGCCGGGAGCAGACAAGCCCGTCAGGGCGCGTCAGCGGGTGTTGGCGGGTGTCGGG
GCGCAGCCATGACCCAGTCACGTAGCGATAGCGGAGTGTATACTGGCTTAACTATGCGGCATCAGAGCAG
ATTGTACTGAGAGTGCACCATATGCGGTGTGAAATACCGCACAGATGCGTAAGGAGAAAATACCGCATCA
GGCGCTCTTCCGCTTCCTCGCTCACTGACTCGCTGCGCTCGGTCGTTCGGCTGCGGCGAGCGGTATCAGC
TCACTCAAAGGCGGTAATACGGTTATCCACAGAATCAGGGGATAACGCAGGAAAGAACATGTGAGCAAAA
GGCCAGCAAAAGGCCAGGAACCGTAAAAAGGCCGCGTTGCTGGCGTTTTTCCATAGGCTCCGCCCCCCTG
ACGAGCATCACAAAAATCGACGCTCAAGTCAGAGGTGGCGAAACCCGACAGGACTATAAAGATACCAGGC
GTTTCCCCCTGGAAGCTCCCTCGTGCGCTCTCCTGTTCCGACCCTGCCGCTTACCGGATACCTGTCCGCC
TTTCTCCCTTCGGGAAGCGTGGCGCTTTCTCATAGCTCACGCTGTAGGTATCTCAGTTCGGTGTAGGTCG
TTCGCTCCAAGCTGGGCTGTGTGCACGAACCCCCCGTTCAGCCCGACCGCTGCGCCTTATCCGGTAACTA
TCGTCTTGAGTCCAACCCGGTAAGACACGACTTATCGCCACTGGCAGCAGCCACTGGTAACAGGATTAGC
AGAGCGAGGTATGTAGGCGGTGCTACAGAGTTCTTGAAGTGGTGGCCTAACTACGGCTACACTAGAAGGA
CAGTATTTGGTATCTGCGCTCTGCTGAAGCCAGTTACCTTCGGAAAAAGAGTTGGTAGCTCTTGATCCGG
CAAACAAACCACCGCTGGTAGCGGTGGTTTTTTTGTTTGCAAGCAGCAGATTACGCGCAGAAAAAAAGGA
TCTCAAGAAGATCCTTTGATCTTTTCTACGGGGTCTGACGCTCAGTGGAACGAAAACTCACGTTAAGGGA
TTTTGGTCATGCATTCTAGGTGATTAGAAAAACTCATCGAGCATCAAATGAAACTGCAATTTATTCATAT
CAGGATTATCAATACCATATTTTTGAAAAAGCCGTTTCTGTAATGAAGGAGAAAACTCACCGAGGCAGTT
CCATAGGATGGCAAGATCCTGGTATCGGTCTGCGATTCCGACTCGTCCAACATCAATACAACCTATTAAT
TTCCCCTCGTCAAAAATAAGGTTATCAAGTGAGAAATCACCATGAGTGACGACTGAATCCGGTGAGAATG
GCAAAAGTTTATGCATTTCTTTCCAGACTTGTTCAACAGGCCAGCCATTACGCTCGTCATCAAAATCACT
CGCATCAACCAAACCGTTATTCATTCGTGATTGCGCCTGAGCGAGTCGAAATACGCGATCGCTGTTAAAA
GGACAATTACAAACAGGAATCGAATGCAACCGGCGCAGGAACACTGCCAGCGCATCAACAATATTTTCAC
CTGAATCAGGATATTCTTCTAATACCTGGAATGCTGTTTTCCCTGGGATCGCAGTGGTGAGTAACCATGC
ATCATCAGGAGTACGGATAAAATGCTTGATGGTCGGAAGAGGCATAAATTCCGTCAGCCAGTTTAGTCTG
ACCATCTCATCTGTAACATCATTGGCAACGCTACCTTTGCCATGTTTCAGAAACAACTCTGGCGCATCGG
GCTTCCCATACAATCGGTAGATTGTCGCACCTGATTGCCCGACATTATCGCGAGCCCATTTATACCCATA
TAAATCAGCATCCATGTTGGAATTTAATCGCGGCCTTGAGCAAGACGTTTCCCGTTGAATATGGCTCATA
ACAGAACTTATTATTTCCTTCCTCTTTTCTACAGTATTTAAAGATACCCCAAGAAGCTAATTATAACAAG
ACGAACTCCAATTCACTGTTCCTTGCATTCTAAAACCTTAAATACCAGAAAACAGCTTTTTCAAAGTTGT
TTTCAAAGTTGGCGTATAACATAGTATCGACGGAGCCGATTTTGAAACCGCGGTGATCACAGGCAGCAAC
GCTCTGTCATCGTTACAATCAACATGCTACCCTCCGCGAGATC
Features (pLannotate 1.2.2; 12 found; start..end, strand, type, name):
    179..203     +  misc_feature   LB T-DNA repeat: left border repeat from nopaline C58 T-DNA
    352..863     +  CDS            Nluc (fragment): NanoLuc® luciferase human codon-optimized
    971..1171    +  terminator     gene 7 terminator: transcription terminator for octopine-type Ti plasmid gene 7
   1193..1217    +  misc_feature   RB T-DNA repeat: right border repeat from nopaline C58 T-DNA
   1557..1958    +  CDS            Y4CG_SINFN (fragment): Protein inferred from homology: Swiss-Prot protein existence level 3. From Sinorhizobium fredii (strain NBRC 101917 / NGR234).
   2518..3147    +  CDS            pVS1 StaA: stability protein from the Pseudomonas plasmid pVS1 (Heeb et al., 2000)
   3580..4648    +  CDS            pVS1 RepA (fragment): replication protein from the Pseudomonas plasmid pVS1 (Heeb et al., 2000)
   4714..4908    +  rep_origin     pVS1 oriV: origin of replication for the Pseudomonas plasmid pVS1 (Heeb et al., 2000)
   5111..5150    +  CDS            rop (fragment): Rop protein, which maintains plasmids at low copy number; rop
   5252..5392    +  misc_feature   bom: basis of mobility region from pBR322
   5578..6166    -  rep_origin     ori: high-copy-number ColE1/pMB1/pBR322/pUC origin of replication
   6254..7069    -  CDS            KanR: aminoglycoside phosphotransferase; aph(3')-Ia; confers resistance to kanamycin in bacteria or G418 (Geneticin®) in eukaryotes
