[The description below was written by a language model from this plasmid's Addgene catalogue record and pLannotate feature annotations shown in this document.]
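Description:
pEPKKα2KN0092 is a GoldenBraid level α binary plasmid carrying a single luciferase reporter transcription unit for use in plants. It is built on a pDGB3 α2-type backbone, catalogued as a synthetic biology vector, and has the architecture of an Agrobacterium binary vector. Nopaline-type left and right T-DNA border repeats flank the payload. The backbone carries the pVS1 replication and stability functions (oriV, RepA, StaA) for maintenance in Agrobacterium, together with a high-copy ColE1/pMB1-type origin and the pBR322 bom region for propagation in E. coli. Selection in bacteria is by kanamycin through an aph(3')-Ia gene. No plant selectable marker is annotated within the T-DNA.

The insert, assembled by BsaI Golden Gate cloning that destroyed the flanking sites, is described as MinSyn_065::LucN::Flag::g7T. MinSyn_065 is a minimal synthetic plant promoter that drives a NanoLuc luciferase coding sequence fused to a FLAG epitope tag, and transcription is terminated by the octopine Ti plasmid gene 7 terminator. The feature table detects the NanoLuc coding region and the gene 7 terminator between the borders. It does not annotate the synthetic promoter or the FLAG tag, which presumably occupy the short unannotated stretches upstream and downstream of the luciferase.

The construct comes from work on the rational design of minimal synthetic promoters for plants. Its apparent role there is to report MinSyn_065 activity as luminescence after delivery into plant cells. As a level α part, it could also be combined with other transcription units in higher-order GoldenBraid assemblies, for example with a normalisation reporter, although the record does not describe specific downstream uses.
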