Addgene plasmid #154619: pEPKKα2KN0092
Purpose: GoldenBraid level α luciferase reporter
Depositing lab: Nicola Patron. Depositing organization: Earlham Institute. Publication: Rational design of minimal synthetic promoters for plants. Cai YM, Kallam K, Tidd H, Gendarini G, Salzman A, Patron NJ. Nucleic Acids Res. 2020 Aug 28. pii: 5897334. doi: 10.1093/nar/gkaa682. PubMed 32856047.
Backbone
  Vector backbone: pDGB3_?2
  Vector type: Synthetic Biology
Growth in bacteria
  Bacterial resistance: Kanamycin, 50 μg/mL
  Growth temperature: 37°C
  Growth strain: NEB Stable
  Copy number: High Copy
Gene/Insert
  Gene/Insert name: MinSyn_065 Nanoluc expression cassette [MinSyn_065::LucN::Flag::g7T]
  Species: Synthetic
  Cloning method: Restriction Enzyme; 5′ cloning site BsaI (destroyed during cloning); 3′ cloning site BsaI (destroyed during cloning)
Terms and licenses: Academic/Nonprofit Terms; Industry Terms: Not Available to Industry
Depositor comments: Please visit https://www.biorxiv.org/content/10.1101/2020.05.14.095406v1 for bioRxiv preprint.
How to cite: pEPKKα2KN0092 was a gift from Nicola Patron (Addgene plasmid # 154619 ; http://n2t.net/addgene:154619 ; RRID:Addgene_154619)
